>Addgene plasmid #111085 | pNIFV | addgene full sequence | sequence record 212298 | Addgene NGS Result
TTGGCCCATTGCATACGTTGTATCCATATCATAATATGTACATTTATATTGGCTCATGTCCAACATTACC
GCCATGTTGACATTGATTATTGACTAGTTATTAATAGTAATCAATTACGGGGTCATTAGTTCATAGCCCA
TATATGGAGTTCCGCGTTACATAACTTACGGTAAATGGCCCGCCTGGCTGACCGCCCAACGACCCCCGCC
CATTGACGTCAATAATGACGTATGTTCCCATAGTAACGCCAATAGGGACTTTCCATTGACGTCAATGGGT
GGAGTATTTACGGTAAACTGCCCACTTGGCAGTACATCAAGTGTATCATATGCCAAGTACGCCCCCTATT
GACGTCAATGACGGTAAATGGCCCGCCTGGCATTATGCCCAGTACATGACCTTATGGGACTTTCCTACTT
GGCAGTACATCTACGTATTAGTCATCGCTATTACCATGGTGATGCGGTTTTGGCAGTACATCAATGGGCG
TGGATAGCGGTTTGACTCACGGGGATTTCCAAGTCTCCACCCCATTGACGCAAATGGGCGGTAGGCGTGT
ACGGTGGGAGGTCTATATAAGCAGAGCTTCTAGATTGTACGGGAGCTCTCTTCACTACTCGCTGCGTCGA
GAGTGTACGAGACTCTCCAGGTTTGGTAAGAAATATTTTATATTGTTATAATGTTACTATGATCCATTAA
CACTCTGCTTATAGATTGTAAGGGTGATTGCAATGCTTTCTGCATAAAACTTTGGTTTTCTTGTTAATCA
ATAAACCGACTTGATTCGAGAACCTACTCATATATTATTGTCTCTTTTATACTTTATTAAGTAAAAGGAT
TTGTATATTAGCCTTGCTAAGGGAGACATCTAGTGATATAAGTGTGAACTACACTTATCTTAAATGATGT
AACTCCTTAGGATAATCAATATACAAAATTCCATGACAATTGGCGCCCAACGTGGGGCTCGAATATAAGT
CGGGTTTATTTGTAAATTATCCCTAGGGACCTCCGAGCATAGCGGGAGGCATATAAAAGCCAATAGACAA
TGGCTAGCAGGAAGTAATGTTGAAGAATATGAACTTGATGTTGAAGCTCTGGTTGTAATTTTAAGAGATA
GAAATATACCAAGAAATCCTTTACATGGAGAAGTTATAGGTCTTCGCCTTACTGAAGGATGGTGGGGACA
AATTGAGAGATTTCAGATGGTACGTTGATCTAAGGCTATGGATTTGGCCATGGGACAAGAAATATTAGTT
TATAGTCCCATTGTATCTATGACTAAAATACAAAAAACTCCACTACCAGAAAGAAAAGCTTTACCCATTA
GATGGATAACATGGATGACTTATTTAGAAGATCCAAGAATCCAATTTCATTATGATAAAACCTTACCAGA
ACTTAAGCATATTCCAGATGTATATACATCTAGTCAGTCTCCTGTTAAACATCCTTCTCAATATGAAGGA
GTGTTTTATACTGATGGCTCGGCCATCAAAAGTCCTGATCCTACAAAAAGCAATAATGCTGGCATGGGAA
TAGTACATGCCACATACAAACCTGAATATCAAGTTTTGAATCAATGGTCAATACCACTAGGTAATCATAC
TGCTCAGATGGCTGAAATAGCTGCAGTTGAATTTGCCTGTAAAAAAGCTTTAAAAATACCTGGTCCTGTA
TTAGTTATAACTGATAGTTTCTATGTAGCAGAAAGTGCTAATAAAGAATTACCATACTGGAAATCTAATG
GGTTTGTTAATAATAAGAAAAAGCCTCTTAAACATATCTCCAAATGGAAGTCTATTGCTGAGTGTTTATC
TATGAAACCAGACATTACTATTCAACATGAAAAAGGGCATCAGCCTACAAATACCAGTATTCATACTGAA
GGCAATGCCCTAGCAGATAAGCTTGCCACCCAAGGAAGTTATGTAGTTAATTGTAATACCAAAAAACCAA
ACCTGGATGCAGAGTTGGATCAATTATTACAGGGTCATTATATAAAAGGATATCCCAAACAATATACATA
TTTTTTAGAAGATGGCAAAGTAAAAGTTTCCAGACCTGAAGGGGTTAAAATTATTCCCCCTCAGTCAGAC
AGACAAAAAATTGTGCTTCAAGCCCACAATTTGGCTCACACCGGACGTGAAGCCACTCTTTTAAAAATTG
CCAACCTTTATTGGTGGCCAAATATGAGAAAGGATGTGGTTAAACAACTAGGACGCTGTCAACAGTGTTT
AATCACAAATGCTTCCAACAAAGCCTCTGGTCCTATTCTAAGACCAGATAGGCCTCAAAAACCTTTTGAT
AAATTCTTTATTGTCTATATTGGACCTTTGCCACCTTCACAGGGATACCTATATGTATTAGTAGTTGTTG
ATGGAATGACAGGATTCACTTGGTTATACCCCACTAAGGCTCCTTCTACTAGCGCAACTGTTAAATCTCT
CAATGTACTCACTAGTATTGCAATTCCAAAGGTGATTCACTCTGCTCAAGGTGCAGCATTCACTTCTTCA
ACCTTTGCTGAATGGGCAAAGGAAAGAGGTATACATTTGGAATTCAGTACTCCTTATCACCCCCAAAGTA
GTGGTAAGGTGGAAAGGAAAAATAGTGATATAAAACGACTTTTAACTAAACTGCTAGTAGGAAGACCCAC
AAAGTGGTATGACCTATTGCCTGTTGTACAACTTGCTTTAAACAACACCTATAGCCCTGTATTAAAATAT
ACTCCACATCAACTCTTATTTGGTATAGATTCAAATACTCCATTTGCAAATCAAGATACACTTGACTTGA
CCAGAGAAGAAGAACTTTCTCTTTTACAGGAAATTCGTACTTCTTTATACCATCCATCCACCCCTCCAAC
CTCCTCTCGTTCCTGGTCTCCTGTTGTTGGCCAATTGGTCCAGGAGAGGGTGGCTAGGCCTGCTTCTTTG
AGACCTCGTTGGCATAAACCGTCTACTGTACTTAAGGTGTTGAATCCAAGGACTGTTGTTATTTTGGACC
ATCTTGGCAACAACAGAACTGTAAGTATAGATAATTTAAAACCTACTTCTCATCAGAATGGCACCACCAA
TGACACTGCAACAATGGATCATTTGGAACAAAATGAATAAAGCGCATGAGGCACTTCAGAATACAACAAC
TGTGACTGAACAGCAGAAGGAACAAATTATACTGGACATTCAAAATGAAGAAGTACAACCAACTAGGAGA
GATAAATTTAGATATCTGCTTTATACTTGTTGTGCTACTAGCTCAAGAGTATTGGCCTGGATATTTTTAG
TTTGTATATTGTTAATCATTGTTTTGGTTTCATGCTTTGTGACTATATCCAGAATACAATGGAATAAGGA
TATTCAGGTATTAGGACCTGTAATAGACTGGAATGTTACTCAAAGAGCTGTTTATCAACCCTTACAGACT
AGAAGGATTGCACGTTCCCTTAGAATGCAGCATCCTGTTCCAAAATATGTGGAGGTAAATATGACTAGTA
TTCCACAAGGTGTATACTATGAACCCCATCCGGCCTCGACGGTATCGATGGTACCGGTCCGCGGATCCGC
GGCCGCGACTCTAGATCAGGCGCGCCGTTACCAAGCAGCTATGGAAGCTTATGGACCTCAGAGAGGAAGT
AACGAGGAGAGGGTGTGGTGGAATGCCACTAGAAACCAGGGAAAACAAGGAGGAGAGTATTACAGGGAAG
GAGGTGAAGAACCTCATTACCCAAATACTCCTGCTCCTCATAGACGTACCTGGGATGAGAGACACAAGGT
TCTTAAATTGTCCTCATTCGCTACTCCCTCTGACATCCAACGCTGGGCTACTAACTCTAGATTGTACGGG
AGCTCTCTTCACTACTCGCTGCGTCGAGAGTGTACGAGACTCTCCAGGTTTGGTAAGAAATATTTTATAT
TGTTATAATGTTACTATGATCCATTAACACTCTGCTTATAGATTGTAAGGGTGATTGCAATGCTTTCTGC
ATAAAACTTTGGTTTTCTTGTTAATCAATAAACCGACTTGATTCGAGAACCTACTCATATATTATTGTCT
CTTTTATACTTTATTAAGTAAAAGGATTTGTATATTAGCCTTGCTAAGGGAGACATCTAGTGATATAAGT
GTGAACTACACTTATCTTAAATGATGTAACTCCTTAGGATAATCAATATACAAAATTCCATGACAATTGG
CGATACCGTCGACCGTTCAGCTGCATTAATGAATCGGCCAACGCGCGGGGAGAGGCGGTTTGCGTATTGG
GCGCTCTTCCGCTTCCTCGCTCACTGACTCGCTGCGCTCGGTCGTTCGGCTGCGGCGAGCGGTATCAGCT
CACTCAAAGGCGGTAATACGGTTATCCACAGAATCAGGGGATAACGCAGGAAAGAACATGTGAGCAAAAG
GCCAGCAAAAGGCCAGGAACCGTAAAAAGGCCGCGTTGCTGGCGTTTTTCCATAGGCTCCGCCCCCCTGA
CGAGCATCACAAAAATCGACGCTCAAGTCAGAGGTGGCGAAACCCGACAGGACTATAAAGATACCAGGCG
TTTCCCCCTGGAAGCTCCCTCGTGCGCTCTCCTGTTCCGACCCTGCCGCTTACCGGATACCTGTCCGCCT
TTCTCCCTTCGGGAAGCGTGGCGCTTTCTCATAGCTCACGCTGTAGGTATCTCAGTTCGGTGTAGGTCGT
TCGCTCCAAGCTGGGCTGTGTGCACGAACCCCCCGTTCAGCCCGACCGCTGCGCCTTATCCGGTAACTAT
CGTCTTGAGTCCAACCCGGTAAGACACGACTTATCGCCACTGGCAGCAGCCACTGGTAACAGGATTAGCA
GAGCGAGGTATGTAGGCGGTGCTACAGAGTTCTTGAAGTGGTGGCCTAACTACGGCTACACTAGAAGAAC
AGTATTTGGTATCTGCGCTCTGCTGAAGCCAGTTACCTTCGGAAAAAGAGTTGGTAGCTCTTGATCCGGC
AAACAAACCACCGCTGGTAGCGGTGGTTTTTTTGTTTGCAAGCAGCAGATTACGCGCAGAAAAAAAGGAT
CTCAAGAAGATCCTTTGATCTTTTCTACGGGGTCTGACGCTCAGTGGAACGAAAACTCACGTTAAGGGAT
TTTGGTCATGAGATTATCAAAAAGGATCTTCACCTAGATCCTTTTAAATTAAAAATGAAGTTTTAAATCA
ATCTAAAGTATATATGAGTAAACTTGGTCTGACAGTTACCAATGCTTAATCAGTGAGGCACCTATCTCAG
CGATCTGTCTATTTCGTTCATCCATAGTTGCCTGACTCCCCGTCGTGTAGATAACTACGATACGGGAGGG
CTTACCATCTGGCCCCAGTGCTGCAATGATACCGCGAGACCCACGCTCACCGGCTCCAGATTTATCAGCA
ATAAACCAGCCAGCCGGAAGGGCCGAGCGCAGAAGTGGTCCTGCAACTTTATCCGCCTCCATCCAGTCTA
TTAATTGTTGCCGGGAAGCTAGAGTAAGTAGTTCGCCAGTTAATAGTTTGCGCAACGTTGTTGCCATTGC
TACAGGCATCGTGGTGTCACGCTCGTCGTTTGGTATGGCTTCATTCAGCTCCGGTTCCCAACGATCAAGG
CGAGTTACATGATCCCCCATGTTGTGCAAAAAAGCGGTTAGCTCCTTCGGTCCTCCGATCGTTGTCAGAA
GTAAGTTGGCCGCAGTGTTATCACTCATGGTTATGGCAGCACTGCATAATTCTCTTACTGTCATGCCATC
CGTAAGATGCTTTTCTGTGACTGGTGAGTACTCAACCAAGTCATTCTGAGAATAGTGTATGCGGCGACCG
AGTTGCTCTTGCCCGGCGTCAACACGGGATAATACCGCGCCACATAGCAGAACTTTAAAAGTGCTCATCA
TTGGAAAACGTTCTTCGGGGCGAAAACTCTCAAGGATCTTACCGCTGTTGAGATCCAGTTCGATGTAACC
CACTCGTGCACCCAACTGATCTTCAGCATCTTTTACTTTCACCAGCGTTTCTGGGTGAGCAAAAACAGGA
AGGCAAAATGCCGCAAAAAAGGGAATAAGGGCGACACGGAAATGTTGAATACTCATACTCTTCCTTTTTC
AATATTATTGAAGCATTTATCAGGGTTATTGTCTCATGAGCGGATACATATTTGAATGTATTTAGAAAAA
TAAACAAATAGGGGTTCCGCGCACATTTCCCCGAAAAGTGCCACCTGACGTCTAAGAAACCATTATTATC
ATGACATTAACCTATAAAAATAGGCGTATCACGAGGCCCTTTCGTCTTCACTCGAGGAGC
Features (pLannotate 1.2.2; 11 found; start..end, strand, type, name):
     79..458     +  enhancer       CMV enhancer: human cytomegalovirus immediate early enhancer
    459..540     +  promoter       CMV promoter (fragment): human cytomegalovirus (CMV) immediate early promoter
    537..588     +  promoter       CMVd2 promoter: truncated human cytomegalovirus (CMV) immediate early promoter that yields moderately reduced expression relative to the full-length promoter
   1057..1215    +  CDS            gag (fragment): GAG_FOAMV - Experimental evidence at protein level: Swiss-Prot protein existence level 1. Involved in capsid formation and genome binding. Shortly after infection, interaction between incoming particle-associated Gag proteins and host dynein allows centrosomal targeting of the viral genome (associated to Gag), prior to nucleus translocation and integration into host genome. From Human spumaretrovirus (SFVcpz(hu)) (Human foamy virus).
   1222..3117    +  CDS            pol (fragment): POL_FOAMV - Experimental evidence at protein level: Swiss-Prot protein existence level 1. Integrase catalyzes viral DNA integration into the host chromosome, by performing a series of DNA cutting and joining reactions. This enzyme activity takes place after virion entry into a cell and reverse transcription of the RNA genome in dsDNA. The first step in the integration process is 3' processing. This step requires a complex comprising at least the viral genome, matrix protein, and integrase. This complex is called the pre-integration complex (PIC). The integrase protein removes 2 nucleotides fro
   3068..3544    +  CDS            env (fragment): ENV_FOAMV - Experimental evidence at protein level: Swiss-Prot protein existence level 1. The leader peptide is a component of released, infectious virions and is required for particle budding. From Human spumaretrovirus (SFVcpz(hu)) (Human foamy virus).
   3597..3833    +  CDS            bel3 (fragment): BEL3_FOAMV - Experimental evidence at protein level: Swiss-Prot protein existence level 1. From Human spumaretrovirus (SFVcpz(hu)) (Human foamy virus).
   4218..4274    -  CDS            lacI (fragment): lac repressor; lacI; The lac repressor binds to the lac operator to inhibit transcription in E. coli. This inhibition can be relieved by adding lactose or isopropyl-β-D-thiogalactopyranoside (IPTG).
   4457..5045    -  rep_origin     ori: high-copy-number ColE1/pMB1/pBR322/pUC origin of replication
   5216..6076    -  CDS            AmpR: β-lactamase; bla; confers resistance to ampicillin, carbenicillin, and related antibiotics
   6077..6181    -  promoter       AmpR promoter: bla
