[The description below was written by a language model from this plasmid's Addgene catalogue record and pLannotate feature annotations shown in this document.]
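Description:
pNIFV is an empty, heavily deleted foamy virus (human spumaretrovirus) transfer vector derived from the pHSRV13 proviral clone, intended for producing non-integrating foamy virus vectors. It is essentially the deleted vector pΔΦ, which lacks most of gag, pol, env and the bel1–3 accessory genes as well as the LTR U3 region, but keeps the roughly 2.5-kb cis-acting region needed for vector function. Stop codons were placed in the residual gag sequence to block expression of viral peptides and avoid dominant-negative effects of a Gag-Pol fusion, and a polylinker allows insertion of a transgene cassette. The plasmid carries no eukaryotic selectable marker or reporter of its own; these are meant to come with the inserted cassette.

The distinguishing feature is a PstI–EcoRI fragment from the packaging plasmid pCiPS-NIFV placed into the cis-acting pol region, introducing two point changes (A to T and A to C). Because the retained pol fragment overlaps integrase-coding sequence, matching the helper's integrase mutations in the vector prevents recombination between the two plasmids from restoring a functional integrase during vector production. The feature table agrees with this layout: a CMV enhancer/promoter at the 5′ end, presumably driving vector genome transcription, followed by fragments of gag, pol, env and bel3, and then a bacterial backbone with a high-copy ColE1/pUC-type origin and an ampicillin resistance gene with its promoter. A short lacI fragment is also annotated, likely a backbone remnant. The sequenced record is 6,290 nt, slightly shorter than the catalogued 6,357 bp.
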