Addgene plasmid #111085: pNIFV
Purpose: pNIFV is a vector plasmid with mutations in the cis-acting region, to prevent correction of the integrase by recombination when used with pCiPS-NIFV to produce Non-Integrating Foamy Virus vectors
Depositing lab: David Russell. Depositing organization: University of Washington. Publication: Nonintegrating foamy virus vectors. Deyle DR, Li Y, Olson EM, Russell DW. J Virol. 2010 Sep;84(18):9341-9. doi: 10.1128/JVI.00394-10. Epub 2010 Jun 30. PubMed 20592072.
Backbone
  Vector backbone: deleted foamy vector pHSRV13
  Backbone manufacturer: R. M. Flugel 1991
  Backbone size w/o insert (bp): 3800
  Total vector size (bp): 6357
  Modifications to backbone: pNIFV was created by inserting a PstI-EcoRI restriction fragment from pCiPS-NIFV into the cis-acting pol region of pΔΦ. pΔΦ has deletions in the gag, pol, env, and bel1–3 accessory genes, as well as the LTR U3 region, but retains an essential 2.5-kb cis-acting region. In addition, a polylinker region to insert a transgene cassette, and stop codons were introduced into the remaining gag sequences to prevent expression of viral peptides and to eliminate dominant-negative effects of a Gag-Pol fusion protein.
  Vector type: deleted foamy virus
  Selectable markers: none; to be added in cassette
Growth in bacteria
  Bacterial resistance: Ampicillin, 100 μg/mL
  Growth temperature: 37°C
  Growth strain: DH5alpha
  Copy number: High Copy
Gene/Insert
  Gene/Insert name: empty backbone/deleted foamy vector, same as pΔΦ with mutations in cis-acting pol region
  Species: human spumaretrovirus (foamy virus)
  Mutation: at nt 2334 A changed to T, at nt 2495 A changed to C
  Promoter: CMV
  Cloning method: Restriction Enzyme; 5′ cloning site PstI (not destroyed); 3′ cloning site EcoRI (not destroyed)
  Sequencing primers: 5′ unknown; 3′ unknown
Terms and licenses: Academic/Nonprofit Terms; Industry Terms: Not Available to Industry
How to cite: pNIFV was a gift from David Russell (Addgene plasmid # 111085 ; http://n2t.net/addgene:111085 ; RRID:Addgene_111085)
